>Addgene plasmid #233558 | HCT159_pAAV-eHGT_3Xcore_1137m-minBGprom-iCre297T-WPRE3-bGHpA | addgene full sequence | sequence record 466065 | Addgene NGS Result
CCTGCAGGCAGCTGCGCGCTCGCTCGCTCACTGAGGCCGCCCGGGCGTCGGGCGACCTTTGGTCGCCCGG
CCTCAGTGAGCGAGCGAGCGCGCAGAGAGGGAGTGGCCAACTCCATCACTAGGGGTTCCTGCGGCCGCAC
GCGTGATTTCTTTGTCTCTGTGGAAGCACTTAAGTGCAGGCTTTAGTTCCAATGACACTCAGGAGCCTCT
GGATTCCAGCACTGGGGATGGGGGTGGGGTAGAACGTTCTCAGGCCTCACCAACCCCTCCCCTGTGTGCT
GCCTTTGGGAGAGTCCCAAGGCTTCAGCATTACTTAATTAATTAGGCCTCTACTGCTACATAGGCTCAGA
TTCAAAAGAACAGAGTGGCCCACGTCAGCCATTCCCGGAAAAGTCTGATGGCTGGAAGCCAGAGGACTAT
GTGTCTGCCTTGCTGCCCTTGGCCAGCCCATCCTGAATGCCCAGACTCGGACAATGGAGTAGGTACAGAA
GGGTAGATTTCTTTGTCTCTGTGGAAGCACTTAAGTGCAGGCTTTAGTTCCAATGACACTCAGGAGCCTC
TGGATTCCAGCACTGGGGATGGGGGTGGGGTAGAACGTTCTCAGGCCTCACCAACCCCTCCCCTGTGTGC
TGCCTTTGGGAGAGTCCCAAGGCTTCAGCATTACTTAATTAATTAGGCCTCTACTGCTACATAGGCTCAG
ATTCAAAAGAACAGAGTGGCCCACGTCAGCCATTCCCGGAAAAGTCTGATGGCTGGAAGCCAGAGGACTA
TGTGTCTGCCTTGCTGCCCTTGGCCAGCCCATCCTGAATGCCCAGACTCGGACAATGGAGTAGGTACAGA
AGGGTAGATTTCTTTGTCTCTGTGGAAGCACTTAAGTGCAGGCTTTAGTTCCAATGACACTCAGGAGCCT
CTGGATTCCAGCACTGGGGATGGGGGTGGGGTAGAACGTTCTCAGGCCTCACCAACCCCTCCCCTGTGTG
CTGCCTTTGGGAGAGTCCCAAGGCTTCAGCATTACTTAATTAATTAGGCCTCTACTGCTACATAGGCTCA
GATTCAAAAGAACAGAGTGGCCCACGTCAGCCATTCCCGGAAAAGTCTGATGGCTGGAAGCCAGAGGACT
ATGTGTCTGCCTTGCTGCCCTTGGCCAGCCCATCCTGAATGCCCAGACTCGGACAATGGAGTAGGTACAG
AAGGGTACTATTTCACTGAGTTTGAGCTCGGGCTGGGCATAAAAGTCAGGGCAGAGCCATCTATTGCTTA
CATTTGCTTCTGGGATCCAGATCTTTCGAAGCTAGCCACCATGGTGCCCAAGAAGAAGAGGAAAGTCTCC
AACCTGCTGACTGTGCACCAAAACCTGCCTGCCCTCCCTGTGGATGCCACCTCTGATGAAGTCAGGAAGA
ACCTGATGGACATGTTCAGGGACAGGCAGGCCTTCTCTGAACACACCTGGAAGATGCTCCTGTCTGTGTG
CAGATCCTGGGCTGCCTGGTGCAAGCTGAACAACAGGAAATGGTTCCCTGCTGAACCTGAGGATGTGAGG
GACTACCTCCTGTACCTGCAAGCCAGAGGCCTGGCTGTGAAGACCATCCAACAGCACCTGGGCCAGCTCA
ACATGCTGCACAGGAGATCTGGCCTGCCTCGCCCTTCTGACTCCAATGCTGTGTCCCTGGTGATGAGGAG
AATCAGAAAGGAGAATGTGGATGCTGGGGAGAGAGCCAAGCAGGCCCTGGCCTTTGAACGCACTGACTTT
GACCAAGTCAGATCCCTGATGGAGAACTCTGACAGATGCCAGGACATCAGGAACCTGGCCTTCCTGGGCA
TTGCCTACAACACCCTGCTGCGCATTGCCGAAATTGCCAGAATCAGAGTGAAGGACATCTCCCGCACCGA
TGGTGGGAGAATGCTGATCCACATTGGCAGGACCAAGACCCTGGTGTCCACAGCTGGTGTGGAGAAGGCC
CTGTCCCTGGGGGTTACCAAGCTGGTGGAGAGATGGATCTCTGTGTCTGGTGTGGCTGATGACCCCAACA
ACTACCTGTTCTGCCGGGTCAGAAAGAATGGTGTGGCTGCCCCTTCTGCCACCTCCCAACTGTCCACCCG
GGCCCTGGAAGGGATCTTTGAGGCCACCCACCGCCTGATCTATGGTGCCAAGGATGACTCTGGGCAGAGA
TACCTGGCCTGGTCTGGCCACTCTGCCAGAGTGGGTGCTGCCACCGACATGGCCAGGGCTGGTGTGTCCA
TCCCTGAAATCATGCAGGCTGGTGGCTGGACCAATGTGAACATTGTGATGAACTACATCAGAAACCTGGA
CTCTGAGACTGGGGCCATGGTGAGGCTGCTCGAAGATGGGGACTGAGGCGCGCCGCGGCCGCGAATTCGA
TATCATAATCAACCTCTGGATTACAAAATTTGTGAAAGATTGACTGGTATTCTTAACTATGTTGCTCCTT
TTACGCTATGTGGATACGCTGCTTTAATGCCTTTGTATCATGCTATTGCTTCCCGTATGGCTTTCATTTT
CTCCTCCTTGTATAAATCCTGGTTAGTTCTTGCCACGGCGGAACTCATCGCCGCCTGCCTTGCCCGCTGC
TGGACAGGGGCTCGGCTGTTGGGCACTGACAATTCCGTGGCTCGAGAGATCTTCGACTGTGCCTTCTAGT
TGCCAGCCATCTGTTGTTTGCCCCTCCCCCGTGCCTTCCTTGACCCTGGAAGGTGCCACTCCCACTGTCC
TTTCCTAATAAAATGAGGAAATTGCATCGCATTGTCTGAGTAGGTGTCATTCTATTCTGGGGGGTGGGGT
GGGGCAGGACAGCAAGGGGGAGGATTGGGAAGACAATAGCAGGCATGAGATCTCACGTGCGGACCGAGCG
GCCGCAGGAACCCCTAGTGATGGAGTTGGCCACTCCCTCTCTGCGCGCTCGCTCGCTCACTGAGGCCGGG
CGACCAAAGGTCGCCCGACGCCCGGGCTTTGCCCGGGCGGCCTCAGTGAGCGAGCGAGCGCGCAGCTGCC
TGCAGGGGCGCCTGATGCGGTATTTTCTCCTTACGCATCTGTGCGGTATTTCACACCGCATA
[95 nt withheld, positions 3073-3167]
T
[46 nt withheld, positions 3169-3214]
C
[141 nt withheld, positions 3216-3356]
CCTTTGACGTTGGAGTCCACGTTCTTT
[37 nt withheld, positions 3384-3420]
ACTCTATCTCGGGCTATTCTTTTGATTTATAAGGGATTTTGCCGATTTCGGTCTATTGGTTAAAAAATGA
GCTGATTTAACAAAAATTTAACGCGAATTTTAACAAAATATTAACGTTTACAATTTTATGGTGCACTCTC
AGTACAATCTGCTCTGATGCCGCATAGTTAAGCCAGCCCCGACACCCGCCAACACCCGCTGACGCGCCCT
GACGGGCTTGTCTGCTCCCGGCATCCGCTTACAGACAAGCTGTGACCGTCTCCGGGAGCTGCATGTGTCA
GAGGTTTTCACCGTCATCACCGAAACGCGCGAGACGAAAGGGCCTCGTGATACGCCTATTTTTATAGGTT
AATGTCATGATAATAATGGTTTCTTAGACGTCAGGTGGCACTTTTCGGGGAAATGTGCGCGGAACCCCTA
TTTGTTTATTTTTCTAAATACATTCAAATATGTATCCGCTCATGAGACAATAACCCTGATAAATGCTTCA
ATAATATTGAAAAAGGAAGAGTATGAGTATTCAACATTTCCGTGTCGCCCTTATTCCCTTTTTTGCGGCA
TTTTGCCTTCCTGTTTTTGCTCACCCAGAAACGCTGGTGAAAGTAAAAGATGCTGAAGATCAGTTGGGTG
CACGAGTGGGTTACATCGAACTGGATCTCAACAGCGGTAAGATCCTTGAGAGTTTTCGCCCCGAAGAACG
TTTTCCAATGATGAGCACTTTTAAAGTTCTGCTATGTGGCGCGGTATTATCCCGTATTGACGCCGGGCAA
GAGCAACTCGGTCGCCGCATACACTATTCTCAGAATGACTTGGTTGAGTACTCACCAGTCACAGAAAAGC
ATCTTACGGATGGCATGACAGTAAGAGAATTATGCAGTGCTGCCATAACCATGAGTGATAACACTGCGGC
CAACTTACTTCTGACAACGATCGGAGGACCGAAGGAGCTAACCGCTTTTTTGCACAACATGGGGGATCAT
GTAACTCGCCTTGATCGTTGGGAACCGGAGCTGAATGAAGCCATACCAAACGACGAGCGTGACACCACGA
TGCCTGTAGCAATGGCAACAACGTTGCGCAAACTATTAACTGGCGAACTACTTACTCTAGCTTCCCGGCA
ACAATTAATAGACTGGATGGAGGCGGATAAAGTTGCAGGACCACTTCTGCGCTCGGCCCTTCCGGCTGGC
TGGTTTATTGCTGATAAATCTGGAGCCGGTGAGCGTGGGTCTCGCGGTATCATTGCAGCACTGGGGCCAG
ATGGTAAGCCCTCCCGTATCGTAGTTATCTACACGACGGGGAGTCAGGCAACTATGGATGAACGAAATAG
ACAGATCGCTGAGATAGGTGCCTCACTGATTAAGCATTGGTAACTGTCAGACCAAGTTTACTCATATATA
CTTTAGATTGATTTAAAACTTCATTTTTAATTTAAAAGGATCTAGGTGAAGATCCTTTTTGATAATCTCA
TGACCAAAATCCCTTAACGTGAGTTTTCGTTCCACTGAGCGTCAGACCCCGTAGAAAAGATCAAAGGATC
TTCTTGAGATCCTTTTTTTCTGCGCGTAATCTGCTGCTTGCAAACAAAAAAACCACCGCTACCAGCGGTG
GTTTGTTTGCCGGATCAAGAGCTACCAACTCTTTTTCCGAAGGTAACTGGCTTCAGCAGAGCGCAGATAC
CAAATACTGTTCTTCTAGTGTAGCCGTAGTTAGGCCACCACTTCAAGAACTCTGTAGCACCGCCTACATA
CCTCGCTCTGCTAATCCTGTTACCAGTGGCTGCTGCCAGTGGCGATAAGTCGTGTCTTACCGGGTTGGAC
TCAAGACGATAGTTACCGGATAAGGCGCAGCGGTCGGGCTGAACGGGGGGTTCGTGCACACAGCCCAGCT
TGGAGCGAACGACCTACACCGAACTGAGATACCTACAGCGTGAGCTATGAGAAAGCGCCACGCTTCCCGA
AGGGAGAAAGGCGGACAGGTATCCGGTAAGCGGCAGGGTCGGAACAGGAGAGCGCACGAGGGAGCTTCCA
GGGGGAAACGCCTGGTATCTTTATAGTCCTGTCGGGTTTCGCCACCTCTGACTTGAGCGTCGATTTTTGT
GATGCTCGTCAGGGGGGCGGAGCCTATGGAAAAACGCCAGCAACGCGGCCTTTTTACGGTTCCTGGCCTT
TTGCTGGCCTTTTGCTCACATGT
Features (pLannotate 1.2.2; 14 found; start..end, strand, type, name):
     12..39      +  repeat_region  AAV2 ITR (fragment): inverted terminal repeat of adeno-associated virus serotype 2 inverted
     68..95      +  repeat_region  AAV2 ITR (fragment): inverted terminal repeat of adeno-associated virus serotype 2 inverted
   1328..2353    +  CDS            cre: RECR_BPP1 - Experimental evidence at protein level: Swiss-Prot protein existence level 1. Catalyzes site-specific recombination between two 34-base- pair LOXP sites. Its role is to maintain the phage genome as a monomeric unit-copy plasmid in the lysogenic state. From Escherichia phage P1 (Bacteriophage P1).
   2387..2544    +  misc_feature   WPRE (fragment): woodchuck hepatitis virus posttranscriptional regulatory element
   2550..2630    +  misc_feature   WPRE (fragment): woodchuck hepatitis virus posttranscriptional regulatory element
   2647..2758    +  polyA_signal   bGH poly(A) signal: bovine growth hormone polyadenylation signal
   2876..3016    +  repeat_region  AAV2 ITR: inverted terminal repeat of adeno-associated virus serotype 2 inverted
   3021..3072    -  misc_feature   bom (fragment): basis of mobility region from pBR322
   3091..3546    +  rep_origin     f1 ori (sequence partly withheld): f1 bacteriophage origin of replication; arrow indicates direction of (+) strand synthesis
   3547..3596    -  misc_feature   bom (fragment): basis of mobility region from pBR322
   3698..3733    -  CDS            rop (fragment): Rop protein, which maintains plasmids at low copy number; rop
   3828..3932    +  promoter       AmpR promoter: bla
   3933..4793    +  CDS            AmpR: β-lactamase; bla; confers resistance to ampicillin, carbenicillin, and related antibiotics
   4964..5552    +  rep_origin     ori: high-copy-number ColE1/pMB1/pBR322/pUC origin of replication
