[The description below was written by a language model from this plasmid's Addgene catalogue record and pLannotate feature annotations shown in this document.]
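Description:
HCT159_pAAV-eHGT_3Xcore_1137m-minBGprom-iCre297T-WPRE3-bGHpA is a recombinant AAV transfer plasmid of about 5.6 kb, built on the Allen Institute rAAV-minBglobin-iCre297T-WPRE3-BGHpA backbone and used to package an enhancer-driven Cre recombinase virus. It is maintained in bacteria at high copy through a ColE1/pUC-type origin and selected with ampicillin via the β-lactamase gene. An f1 phage origin and small remnants of pBR322 bom and rop sequences also sit in the backbone. AAV2 inverted terminal repeats flank the expression cassette and define the DNA that is packaged into virions. The annotation detects the downstream ITR in full but only short fragments of the upstream one.

Between the ITRs, the name indicates an enhancer element, eHGT_1137m, supplied as three copies of its core ("3Xcore") and placed upstream of a minimal β-globin promoter. Neither the enhancer nor the minimal promoter is called in the feature table, but the unannotated stretch between the upstream ITR and the Cre coding sequence is where they would lie. The minimal promoter is expected to have little activity on its own, so expression should depend on the cell-type selectivity of the enhancer. The payload is iCre297T, a synthetic 1,056 bp insert that the annotation matches to phage P1 Cre, the recombinase acting on loxP sites. The record does not explain the 297T designation. The transcript ends with WPRE3, a shortened woodchuck posttranscriptional element (annotated as two WPRE fragments) that boosts expression while saving packaging space, followed by the bovine growth hormone polyadenylation signal.

The stated purpose is a direct-expressing iCre297T AAV, and the associated publication concerns enhancer AAVs for targeting spinal motor neurons and descending motor pathways in rodents and macaque. The record does not state which population this particular enhancer labels.
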