Addgene plasmid #233558: HCT159_pAAV-eHGT_3Xcore_1137m-minBGprom-iCre297T-WPRE3-bGHpA
Purpose: Direct-expressing iCre297T AAV virus
Depositing lab: Tanya Daigle & Allen Institute for Brain Science. Depositing organization: Allen Institute. Publication: Enhancer AAVs for targeting spinal motor neurons and descending motor pathways in rodents and macaque. Kussick E, Johansen N, Taskin N, Chowdhury A, Quinlan MA, Fraser A, Clark AG, Wynalda B, Martinez R, Groce EL, Reding M, Liang E, Shulga L, Huang C, Casper T, Clark M, Ho W, Gao Y, van Velthoven CTJ, Sobieski C, Ferrer R, Berg MR, Curtis BC, English C, Day JC, Fortuna MG, Donadio N, Newman D, Yao S, Chakka AB, Goldy J, Torkelson A, Guzman JB, Chakrabarty R, Nguy B, Guilford N, Pham TH, Wright V, Ronellenfitch K, Naidoo R, Kenney J, Williford A, Ramakrishnan C, Drinnenberg A, Gudsnuk K, Thyagarajan B, Smith KA, Dee N, Deisseroth K, Zeng H, Yao Z, Tasic B, Levi BP, Hodge R, Bakken TE, Lein ES, Ting JT, Daigle TL. Cell Rep. 2025 Jun 24;44(6):115730. doi: 10.1016/j.celrep.2025.115730. Epub 2025 May 21. PubMed 40403722.
Backbone
  Vector backbone: rAAV-minBglobin-iCre297T-WPRE3-BGHpA
  Backbone manufacturer: Allen Institute for Brain Science
  Backbone size w/o insert (bp): 4557
  Vector type: AAV
Growth in bacteria
  Bacterial resistance: Ampicillin, 100 μg/mL
  Growth temperature: 37°C
  Growth strain: NEB Stable
  Copy number: High Copy
Gene/Insert
  Gene/Insert name: iCre297T
  Species: Synthetic
  Insert size (bp): 1056
  Promoter: minBglobin
  Cloning method: Restriction Enzyme; 5′ cloning site MluI (not destroyed); 3′ cloning site SacI (not destroyed)
  Sequencing primers: 5′ CTTCCGGCTCGTATGTTG; 3′ GCCTCTTCGCTATTACGC
Terms and licenses: Academic/Nonprofit Terms; Industry Terms: Not Available to Industry
How to cite: HCT159_pAAV-eHGT_3Xcore_1137m-minBGprom-iCre297T-WPRE3-bGHpA was a gift from Tanya Daigle & Allen Institute for Brain Science (Addgene plasmid # 233558 ; http://n2t.net/addgene:233558 ; RRID:Addgene_233558)
